>Addgene plasmid #185026 | pRAR040 | addgene full sequence | sequence record 363325 | Addgene NGS Result
CTTTATGCTTCCGGCTGAATTCTAAAGATCTCGGCAAGGCATGAAACAGCACATCGCCAATCGGATGATG
ATAGTAATCTGCCGCCCATAGCAGCAATCGCCAGACGGAGTGAGTAAACACCGGCTCACTATCCAGCACT
TCGACTACCGCTTTTAGCTCATTGAGCGGCAGTTCGCTGGCATCGCTAACTGATACCACAATCCCGATGC
GCTCCTGCTGTTTGCCAAACGGCACGCGCACGCGACACCCAGCTTTAACCGTCATGCCTTCTGGCAGCAG
ATAGTCAAAGGTACGAGGAAGCGGAACGGGCAAGGCAACGTGGGCAACGGGCATAGCATCATCCTGACTT
GAAATTCGGTGGGTTAGTATACACATTGCCGTAGAAGAGTGCGGATCAGTTTGCATACGCTGGTTAATTT
CTGTATGATTTCGCGCCTTCGTACGAAATGATCGTATTGAAGCTACGCGTGGTGTCTGGCGTTAGGGCTG
GAAGAGCGACGCGGCCTTAAACCGAGGTTTTCCCATGAAAAAAGATATTCACCCGAAATACGAAGAAATT
ACTGCTAGCTGCTCTTGCGGTAACGTAATGAAAATCCGCTCCACCGTTGGTCATGGTGGTGGTGGTATGA
GCAAAGGAGAAGAACTTTTCACTGGAGTTGTCCCAATTCTTGTTGAATTAGATGGTGATGTTAATGGGCA
CAAATTTTCTGTCCGTGGAGAGGGTGAAGGTGATGCTACAAACGGAAAACTCACCCTTAAATTTATTTGC
ACTACTGGAAAACTACCTGTTCCGTGGCCAACACTTGTCACTACTCTGACCTATGGTGTTCAATGCTTTT
CCCGTTATCCGGATCACATGAAACGGCATGACTTTTTCAAGAGTGCCATGCCCGAAGGTTATGTACAGGA
ACGCACTATATCTTTCAAAGATGACGGGACCTACAAGACGCGTGCTGAAGTCAAGTTTGAAGGTGATACC
CTTGTTAATCGTATCGAGTTAAAGGGTATTGATTTTAAAGAAGATGGAAACATTCTTGGACACAAACTCG
AGTACAACTTTAACTCACACAATGTATACATCACGGCAGACAAACAAAAGAATGGAATCAAAGCTAACTT
CAAAATTCGCCACAACGTTGAAGATGGTTCCGTTCAACTAGCAGACCATTATCAACAAAATACTCCAATT
GGCGATGGCCCTGTCCTTTTACCAGACAACCATTACCTGTCGACACAATCTGTCCTTTCGAAAGATCCCA
ACGAAAAGCGTGACCACATGGTCCTTCTTGAGTTTGTAACTGCTGCTGGGATTACACATGGCATGGATGA
GCTCTACAAATAAGGATCTGAAGCTTGGGCCCGAACAAAAACTCATCTCAGAAGAGGATCTGAATAGCGC
CGTCGACCATCATCATCATCATCATTGAGTTTAAACGGTCTCCAGCTTGGCTGTTTTGGCGGATGAGAGA
AGATTTTCAGCCTGATACAGATTAAATCAGAACGCAGAAGCGGTCTGATAAAACAGAATTTGCCTGGCGG
CAGTAGCGCGGTGGTCCCACCTGACCCCATGCCGAACTCAGAAGTGAAACGCCGTAGCGCCGATGGTAGT
GTGGGGTCTCCCCATGCGAGAGTAGGGAACTGCCAGGCATCAAATAAAACGAAAGGCTCAGTCGAAAGAC
TGGGCCTTTCGTTTTATCTGTTGTTTGTCGGTGAACTGGATCCTTACTCGAGTCTAGACTGCAGTTGATC
GGGCACGTAAGAGGTTCCAACTTTCACCATAATGAAATAAGATCACTACCGGGCGTATTTTTTGAGTTAT
CGAGATTTTCAGGAGCTAAGGAAGCTAAAATGGAGAAAAAAATCACTGGATATACCACCGTTGATATATC
CCAATGGCATCGTAAAGAACATTTTGAGGCATTTCAGTCAGTTGCTCAATGTACCTATAACCAGACCGTT
CAGCTGGATATTACGGCCTTTTTAAAGACCGTAAAGAAAAATAAGCACAAGTTTTATCCGGCCTTTATTC
ACATTCTTGCCCGCCTGATGAATGCTCATCCGGAATTTCGTATGGCAATGAAAGACGGTGAGCTGGTGAT
ATGGGATAGTGTTAACCCTTGTTACACCGTTTTCCATGAGCAAACTGAAACGTTTTCATCGCTCTGGAGT
GAATACCACGACGATTTCCGGCAGTTTCTACACATATATTCGCAAGATGTGGCGTGTTACGGTGAAAACC
TGGCCTATTTCCCTAAAGGGTTTATTGAGAATATGTTTTTCGTCTCAGCCAATCCCTGGGTGAGTTTCAC
CAGTTTTGATTTAAACGTGGCCAATATGGACAACTTCTTCGCCCCCGTTTTCACCATGGGCAAATATTAT
ACGCAAGGCGACAAGGTGCTGATGCCGCTGGCGATTCAGGTTCATCATGCCGTTTGTGATGGCTTCCATG
TCGGCAGAATGCTTAATGAATTACAACAGTACTGCGATGAGTGGCAGGGCGGGGCGTAATTTGATATCGA
GCTCGCTTGGACTCCTGTTGATAGATCCAGTAATGACCTAAGAACTCCATCTGGATTTGTTCAGAACGCT
CGGTTGCCGCCGGGCGTTTTTTATTGGTGAGAATCCAAGCCTCCGATCAACGTCTCATTTTCGCCAAAAG
TTGGCCCAGGGCTTCCCGGTATCAACAGGGACACCAGGATTTATTTATTCTGCGAAGTGATCTTCCGTCA
CAGGTATTTATTCGGCGCAAAGTGCGTCGGGTGATGCTGCCAACTTACTGATTTAGTGTATGATGGTGTT
TTTGAGGTGCTCCAGTGGCTTCTGTTTCTATCAGCTGTCCCTCCTGTTCAGCTACTGACGGGGTGGTGCG
TAACGGCAAAAGCACCGCCGGACATCAGCGCTAGCGGAGTGTATACTGGCTTACTATGTTGGCACTGATG
AGGGTGTCAGTGAAGTGCTTCATGTGGCAGGAGAAAAAAGGCTGCACCGGTGCGTCAGCAGAATATGTGA
TACAGGATATATTCCGCTTCCTCGCTCACTGACTCGCTACGCTCGGTCGTTCGACTGCGGCGAGCGGAAA
TGGCTTACGAACGGGGCGGAGATTTCCTGGAAGATGCCAGGAAGATACTTAACAGGGAAGTGAGAGGGCC
GCGGCAAAGCCGTTTTTCCATAGGCTCCGCCCCCCTGACAAGCATCACGAAATCTGACGCTCAAATCAGT
GGTGGCGAAACCCGACAGGACTATAAAGATACCAGGCGTTTCCCCCTGGCGGCTCCCTCGTGCGCTCTCC
TGTTCCTGCCTTTCGGTTTACCGGTGTCATTCCGCTGTTATGGCCGCGTTTGTCTCATTCCACGCCTGAC
ACTCAGTTCCGGGTAGGCAGTTCGCTCCAAGCTGGACTGTATGCACGAACCCCCCGTTCAGTCCGACCGC
TGCGCCTTATCCGGTAACTATCGTCTTGAGTCCAACCCGGAAAGACATGCAAAAGCACCACTGGCAGCAG
CCACTGGTAATTGATTTAGAGGAGTTAGTCTTGAAGTCATGCGCCGGTTAAGGCTAAACTGAAAGGACAA
GTTTTGGTGACTGCGCTCCTCCAAGCCAGTTACCTCGGTTCAAAGAGTTGGTAGCTCAGAGAACCTTCGA
AAAACCGCCCTGCAAGGCGGTTTTTTCGTTTTCAGAGCAAGAGATTACGCGCAGACCAAAACGATCTCAA
GAAGATCATCTTATTAATCAGATAAAATATTTCTAGATTTCAGTGCAATTTATCTCTTCAAATGTAGCAC
CTGAAGTCAGCCCCATACGATATAAGTTGTAATTCTCATGTTTGACAGCTTATCATCGATAAGCTTCCGA
TGGCGCGCCGAGAGGCTTTACA
Features (pLannotate 1.2.2; 15 found; start..end, strand, type, name):
     32..334     -  CDS            priA (fragment): PRIA_ECOLI - Experimental evidence at protein level: Swiss-Prot protein existence level 1. Involved in the restart of stalled replication forks. Recognizes and binds the arrested nascent DNA chain at stalled replication forks. It can open the DNA duplex, via its helicase activity, and promote assembly of the primosome and loading of the major replicative helicase DnaB onto DNA. Is also involved in initiation of normal DNA replication in various plasmids and phages. Binds to branched DNA structures that resemble D-loops or to the primosome assembly site (PAS). Binds to DNA in two distinct modes
    465..517     +  ncRNA          L31-Gammaproteobacteria: Accession: RF03157 - L31-Gammaproteobacteria ribosomal protein leader
    525..614     +  CDS            rpmE (fragment): RL31_ECOLI - Experimental evidence at protein level: Swiss-Prot protein existence level 1. Binds the 23S rRNA. From Escherichia coli (strain K12).
    627..1340    +  CDS            Superfolder GFP: Superfolder GFP is a basic (constitutively fluorescent) green fluorescent protein published in 2005, derived from Aequorea victoria. It is reported to be a very rapidly-maturing weak dimer.
   1408..1425    +  CDS            capTEV™ (fragment): composite tag for in vivo biotinylation, TEV protease cleavage, and 6xHis tagging
   1532..1647    +  ncRNA          5S rRNA: Accession: RF00001 - 5S ribosomal RNA
   1651..1697    +  terminator     rrnB T1 terminator: transcription terminator T1 from the E. coli rrnB gene
   1752..1849    +  promoter       cat promoter: promoter of the E. coli cat gene encoding chloramphenicol acetyltransferase
   1850..2509    +  CDS            CmR: chloramphenicol acetyltransferase; cat; confers resistance to chloramphenicol
   2580..2614    +  terminator     lambda t0 terminator: minimal transcription terminator from phage lambda (Scholtissek and Grosse, 1987)
   2760..2903    +  mobile_element IS1 (fragment): prokaryotic transposable element IS1
   3022..3077    -  rep_origin     RSF ori (fragment): Plasmids containing the RSF 1030 origin of replication can be propagated in E. coli cells that contain additional plasmids with compatible origins.
   3165..3710    -  rep_origin     p15A ori: Plasmids containing the medium-copy-number p15A origin of replication can be propagated in E. coli cells that contain a second plasmid with the ColE1 origin.
   3822..3846    +  promoter       tet promoter (fragment): E. coli promoter for tetracycline efflux protein gene
   3867..16      +  promoter       lac UV5 promoter (fragment) (across the origin): E. coli lac promoter with an "up" mutation
