[The description below was written by a language model from this plasmid's Addgene catalogue record and pLannotate feature annotations shown in this document.]
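Description:
pRAR040 is a 3,872 nt bacterial expression plasmid built on a pACYC-type backbone with the p15A origin of replication. It is selected with chloramphenicol through a cat promoter-driven chloramphenicol acetyltransferase (CmR) gene followed by a lambda t0 terminator. The catalogue lists it as high copy, although p15A is generally regarded as a medium-copy origin that is compatible with ColE1-type plasmids. Short annotated fragments of IS1, an RSF origin, and the tet and lacUV5 promoters appear to be backbone remnants rather than functional parts of the design.

The payload is a translational reporter fusion for the E. coli MG1655 ribosomal protein L31 gene, rpmE. About 400 nt of native upstream sequence supplies the rpmE promoter; this region overlaps the end of the divergently oriented neighbouring gene, which explains the annotated priA fragment. It is followed by the rpmE 5'UTR, detected as the L31 ribosomal protein leader RNA motif, carrying a deletion of nucleotides 35-46. Next come the first 90 nt of the rpmE coding region, a glycine linker and superfolder GFP. A short tag-like match lies downstream of the sfGFP coding sequence. Transcription ends in an rrnB terminator region that includes 5S rRNA sequence and the T1 terminator.

Because sfGFP output depends on the native promoter, leader and early coding sequence, fluorescence reports on both transcriptional and post-transcriptional control of L31 expression. The leader deletion makes this a mutant variant, presumably intended for comparison with an intact-leader counterpart to test the contribution of that segment. The associated study concerns how Zur and zinc raise L31 expression through RNA-mediated repression involving the paralogue L31p.
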