Addgene plasmid #185026: pRAR040
Purpose: 400 nt l31 promoter region, l31 5'UTR with nt. 35-46 deleted, 90 nt of l31 coding region, glycine linker, sfGFP, trrnB
Depositing lab: Julius Lucks. Depositing organization: Northwestern University. Publication: Zur and zinc increase expression of E. coli ribosomal protein L31 through RNA-mediated repression of the repressor L31p. Rasmussen RA, Wang S, Camarillo JM, Sosnowski V, Cho BK, Goo YA, Lucks JB, O'Halloran TV. Nucleic Acids Res. 2022 Dec 9;50(22):12739-12753. doi: 10.1093/nar/gkac1086. PubMed 36533433.
Backbone
  Vector backbone: p15A oripACYC
  Vector type: Bacterial Expression
Growth in bacteria
  Bacterial resistance: Chloramphenicol, 25 μg/mL
  Growth temperature: 37°C
  Growth strain: DH5alpha
  Copy number: High Copy
Gene/Insert
  Gene/Insert name: L31-sfGFP (alt name: rpmE-sfGFP)
  Species: E. coli MG1655
  Mutation: Nucleotides 35-46 deleted from rpmE 5'UTR, Only first 90 nt of rpmE coding present
  Cloning method: Gibson Cloning
Terms and licenses: Academic/Nonprofit Terms; Industry Terms: Not Available to Industry
How to cite: pRAR040 was a gift from Julius Lucks (Addgene plasmid # 185026 ; http://n2t.net/addgene:185026 ; RRID:Addgene_185026)
